Addgene plasmid #175376: pDN616
Purpose: (Empty Backbone) Yeast shuttle plasmid that allows conversion between low copy, high copy, and integrating vectors. Low copy, URA3-selected.
Depositing lab: Daniel Nickerson. Depositing organization: California State University, San Bernardino. Publication: Rapid conversion of replicating and integrating Saccharomyces cerevisiae plasmid vectors via Cre recombinase. Nickerson DP, Quinn MA, Milnes JM. G3 (Bethesda). 2021 Dec 8;11(12). pii: 6380430. doi: 10.1093/g3journal/jkab336. PubMed 34599813.
Backbone
  Vector backbone: pDN616
  Backbone size (bp): 4985
  Vector type: Yeast Expression, Cre/Lox
  Selectable markers: URA3
Growth in bacteria
  Bacterial resistance: Ampicillin, 100 μg/mL
  Growth temperature: 37°C
  Growth strain: DH5alpha
  Copy number: Low Copy
Terms and licenses: Academic/Nonprofit Terms; Industry Terms: Not Available to Industry
Depositor comments: This plasmid was generated by modification of plasmid pRS406 (Sikorski & Hieter, 1989, Genetics 122:19-27) by insertion of CEN6/ARSH4 low copy S. cerevisiae replication and partitioning locus with flanking restriction enzyme cut sites (AatII) and flanking LoxP sites. bioRxiv pre-print 367219: Rapid conversion of replicating and integrating Saccharomyces cerevisiae plasmid vectors via Cre recombinase https://doi.org/10.1101/2020.11.03.367219
How to cite: pDN616 was a gift from Daniel Nickerson (Addgene plasmid # 175376 ; http://n2t.net/addgene:175376 ; RRID:Addgene_175376)
