[The description below was written by a language model from this plasmid's Addgene catalogue record and pLannotate feature annotations shown in this document.]
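Description:
pDN616 is an empty yeast–E. coli shuttle backbone of about 5 kb, built by modifying the integrating vector pRS406 so that its mode of maintenance in Saccharomyces cerevisiae can be changed quickly. In this version the plasmid carries the CEN6/ARSH4 centromere and replication element, so it behaves as a low-copy, stably partitioned episome in yeast. Selection in yeast is through URA3 under its own promoter, which complements uracil auxotrophy and can be counterselected with 5-fluoroorotic acid. In bacteria it is propagated through a ColE1/pUC-type origin with ampicillin resistance (bla). An f1 origin inherited from the parent vector is also present. Short fragments annotated as rop, bom and lacI appear to be backbone remnants rather than functional parts.

The defining feature is that the CEN/ARS module is flanked by two loxP sites in the same orientation, and also by AatII restriction sites according to the depositor. Cre recombinase can therefore excise the centromere/ARS segment, leaving a non-replicating plasmid equivalent to an integrating vector. The restriction sites offer a route to remove or exchange the module, in line with the stated aim of converting between low-copy, high-copy and integrating forms.

No insert or yeast expression promoter is included. Cloning is done in the pBluescript-type multiple cloning site, which sits within a lacZα fragment downstream of the lac promoter and operator and is flanked by T7 and T3 promoters. The plasmid suits experiments in which the same cloned yeast gene or construct needs to be tested at different copy numbers or as a chromosomal integrant.
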