Features (pLannotate 1.2.2; 20 found; start..end, strand, type, name):
    468..501     -  protein_bind   loxP: Cre-mediated recombination occurs in the 8-bp core sequence (GCATACAT). Cre recombinase
    566..601     +  CDS            rop (fragment): Rop protein, which maintains plasmids at low copy number; rop
    703..752     +  misc_feature   bom (fragment): basis of mobility region from pBR322
    760..975     +  promoter       URA3 promoter: S. cerevisiae URA3
    976..1779    +  CDS            URA3: orotidine-5'-phosphate decarboxylase, required for uracil biosynthesis; S. cerevisiae URA3; yeast auxotrophic marker, counterselectable with 5-fluoroorotic acid (5-FOA)
   1858..1909    +  misc_feature   bom (fragment): basis of mobility region from pBR322
   1937..2365    -  rep_origin     f1 ori (sequence partly withheld): f1 bacteriophage origin of replication; arrow indicates direction of (+) strand synthesis
   2369..2524    -  CDS            lacZα (fragment): LacZα fragment of β-galactosidase; lacZ fragment
   2532..2550    +  promoter       T7 promoter: promoter for bacteriophage T7 RNA polymerase
   2559..2666    -  misc_feature   MCS: pBluescript multiple cloning site
   2679..2697    -  promoter       T3 promoter: promoter for bacteriophage T3 RNA polymerase
   2742..2758    -  protein_bind   lac operator: The lac repressor binds to the lac operator to inhibit transcription in E. coli. This inhibition can be relieved by adding lactose or isopropyl-β-D-thiogalactopyranoside (IPTG). lac repressor encoded by lacI
   2766..2796    -  promoter       lac promoter: promoter for the E. coli lac operon
   2811..2832    -  protein_bind   CAP binding site: CAP binding activates transcription in the presence of cAMP. E. coli catabolite activator protein
   2845..2937    -  CDS            lacI (fragment): lac repressor; lacI; The lac repressor binds to the lac operator to inhibit transcription in E. coli. This inhibition can be relieved by adding lactose or isopropyl-β-D-thiogalactopyranoside (IPTG).
   3120..3708    -  rep_origin     ori: high-copy-number ColE1/pMB1/pBR322/pUC origin of replication
   3879..4739    -  CDS            AmpR: β-lactamase; bla; confers resistance to ampicillin, carbenicillin, and related antibiotics
   4740..4844    -  promoter       AmpR promoter: bla
   4870..4903    -  protein_bind   loxP: Cre-mediated recombination occurs in the 8-bp core sequence (GCATACAT). Cre recombinase
   4939..456     +  misc_feature   CEN/ARS (across the origin): S. cerevisiae CEN6 centromere fused to an autonomously replicating sequence
>Addgene plasmid #175376 | pDN616 | addgene full sequence | sequence record 350313 | Addgene NGS Result
TATAAATTAAAAATAGAAAGTAAAAAAAGAAATTAAAGAAAAAATAGTTTTTGTTTTCCGAAGATGTAAA
AGACTCTAGGGGGATCGCCAACAAATACTACCTTTTATCTTGCTCTTCCTGCTCTCAGGTATTAATGCCG
AATTGTTTCATCTTGTCTGTGTAGAAGACCACACACGAAAATCCTGTGATTTTACATTTTACTTATCGTT
AATCGAATGTATATCTATTTAATCTGCTTTTCTTGTCTAATAAATATATATGTAAAGTACGCTTTTTGTT
GAAATTTTTTAAACCTTTGTTTATTTTTTTTTCTTCATTCCGTAACTCTTCTACCTTCTTTATTTACTTT
CTAAAATCCAAATACAAAACATAAAAATAAATAAACACAGAGTAAATTCCCAAATTATTCCATCATTAAA
AGATACGAGGCGCGTGTAAGTTACAGGCAAGCGATCCGTCCGACGTCATAACTTCGTATAATGTATGCTA
TACGAAGTTATTTAAGAAACCATTATTATCATGACATTAACCTATAAAAATAGGCGTATCACGAGGCCCT
TTCGTCTCGCGCGTTTCGGTGATGACGGTGAAAACCTCTGACACATGCAGCTCCCGGAGACGGTCACAGC
TTGTCTGTAAGCGGATGCCGGGAGCAGACAAGCCCGTCAGGGCGCGTCAGCGGGTGTTGGCGGGTGTCGG
GGCTGGCTTAACTATGCGGCATCAGAGCAGATTGTACTGAGAGTGCACCATACCACCTTTTCAATTCATC
ATTTTTTTTTTATTCTTTTTTTTGATTTCGGTTTCCTTGAAATTTTTTTGATTCGGTAATCTCCGAACAG
AAGGAAGAACGAAGGAAGGAGCACAGACTTAGATTGGTATATATACGCATATGTAGTGTTGAAGAAACAT
GAAATTGCCCAGTATTCTTAACCCAACTGCACAGAACAAAAACCTGCAGGAAACGAAGATAAATCATGTC
GAAAGCTACATATAAGGAACGTGCTGCTACTCATCCTAGTCCTGTTGCTGCCAAGCTATTTAATATCATG
CACGAAAAGCAAACAAACTTGTGTGCTTCATTGGATGTTCGTACCACCAAGGAATTACTGGAGTTAGTTG
AAGCATTAGGTCCCAAAATTTGTTTACTAAAAACACATGTGGATATCTTGACTGATTTTTCCATGGAGGG
CACAGTTAAGCCGCTAAAGGCATTATCCGCCAAGTACAATTTTTTACTCTTCGAAGACAGAAAATTTGCT
GACATTGGTAATACAGTCAAATTGCAGTACTCTGCGGGTGTATACAGAATAGCAGAATGGGCAGACATTA
CGAATGCACACGGTGTGGTGGGCCCAGGTATTGTTAGCGGTTTGAAGCAGGCGGCAGAAGAAGTAACAAA
GGAACCTAGAGGCCTTTTGATGTTAGCAGAATTGTCATGCAAGGGCTCCCTATCTACTGGAGAATATACT
AAGGGTACTGTTGACATTGCGAAGAGCGACAAAGATTTTGTTATCGGCTTTATTGCTCAAAGAGACATGG
GTGGAAGAGATGAAGGTTACGATTGGTTGATTATGACACCCGGTGTGGGTTTAGATGACAAGGGAGACGC
ATTGGGTCAACAGTATAGAACCGTGGATGATGTGGTCTCTACAGGATCTGACATTATTATTGTTGGAAGA
GGACTATTTGCAAAGGGAAGGGATGCTAAGGTAGAGGGTGAACGTTACAGAAAAGCAGGCTGGGAAGCAT
ATTTGAGAAGATGCGGCCAGCAAAACTAAAAAACTGTATTATAAGTAAATGCATGTATACTAAACTCACA
AATTAGAGCTTCAATTTAATTATATCAGTTATTACCCTATGCGGTGTGAAATACCGCACAGATGCGTAAG
GAGAAAATACCGCATCAGGAAATTGTAAGCGTTAATATTTTGTTAAAATTCGCGTTAAATTTTTGTTAAA
TCAGCTCATTTTTTAACCAATAGGCCGAAATCGGCAAAATCCCTTATAAATCAAAAGAATAGACCGAGAT
AGGGT
[37 nt withheld, positions 2036-2072]
AAAGAACGTGGACTCCAACGTCAAAGG
[49 nt withheld, positions 2100-2148]
T
[91 nt withheld, positions 2150-2240]
G
[124 nt withheld, positions 2242-2365]
CCATTCGCCATTCAGGCTGCGCAACTGTTGGGAAGGGCGATCGGTGCGGGCCTCTTCGCTATTACGCCAG
CTGGCGAAAGGGGGATGTGCTGCAAGGCGATTAAGTTGGGTAACGCCAGGGTTTTCCCAGTCACGACGTT
GTAAAACGACGGCCAGTGAGCGCGCGTAATACGACTCACTATAGGGCGAATTGGGTACCGGGCCCCCCCT
CGAGGTCGACGGTATCGATAAGCTTGATATCGAATTCCTGCAGCCCGGGGGATCCACTAGTTCTAGAGCG
GCCGCCACCGCGGTGGAGCTCCAGCTTTTGTTCCCTTTAGTGAGGGTTAATTGCGCGCTTGGCGTAATCA
TGGTCATAGCTGTTTCCTGTGTGAAATTGTTATCCGCTCACAATTCCACACAACATACGAGCCGGAAGCA
TAAAGTGTAAAGCCTGGGGTGCCTAATGAGTGAGCTAACTCACATTAATTGCGTTGCGCTCACTGCCCGC
TTTCCAGTCGGGAAACCTGTCGTGCCAGCTGCATTAATGAATCGGCCAACGCGCGGGGAGAGGCGGTTTG
CGTATTGGGCGCTCTTCCGCTTCCTCGCTCACTGACTCGCTGCGCTCGGTCGTTCGGCTGCGGCGAGCGG
TATCAGCTCACTCAAAGGCGGTAATACGGTTATCCACAGAATCAGGGGATAACGCAGGAAAGAACATGTG
AGCAAAAGGCCAGCAAAAGGCCAGGAACCGTAAAAAGGCCGCGTTGCTGGCGTTTTTCCATAGGCTCCGC
CCCCCTGACGAGCATCACAAAAATCGACGCTCAAGTCAGAGGTGGCGAAACCCGACAGGACTATAAAGAT
ACCAGGCGTTTCCCCCTGGAAGCTCCCTCGTGCGCTCTCCTGTTCCGACCCTGCCGCTTACCGGATACCT
GTCCGCCTTTCTCCCTTCGGGAAGCGTGGCGCTTTCTCATAGCTCACGCTGTAGGTATCTCAGTTCGGTG
TAGGTCGTTCGCTCCAAGCTGGGCTGTGTGCACGAACCCCCCGTTCAGCCCGACCGCTGCGCCTTATCCG
GTAACTATCGTCTTGAGTCCAACCCGGTAAGACACGACTTATCGCCACTGGCAGCAGCCACTGGTAACAG
GATTAGCAGAGCGAGGTATGTAGGCGGTGCTACAGAGTTCTTGAAGTGGTGGCCTAACTACGGCTACACT
AGAAGAACAGTATTTGGTATCTGCGCTCTGCTGAAGCCAGTTACCTTCGGAAAAAGAGTTGGTAGCTCTT
GATCCGGCAAACAAACCACCGCTGGTAGCGGTGGTTTTTTTGTTTGCAAGCAGCAGATTACGCGCAGAAA
AAAAGGATCTCAAGAAGATCCTTTGATCTTTTCTACGGGGTCTGACGCTCAGTGGAACGAAAACTCACGT
TAAGGGATTTTGGTCATGAGATTATCAAAAAGGATCTTCACCTAGATCCTTTTAAATTAAAAATGAAGTT
TTAAATCAATCTAAAGTATATATGAGTAAACTTGGTCTGACAGTTACCAATGCTTAATCAGTGAGGCACC
TATCTCAGCGATCTGTCTATTTCGTTCATCCATAGTTGCCTGACTCCCCGTCGTGTAGATAACTACGATA
CGGGAGGGCTTACCATCTGGCCCCAGTGCTGCAATGATACCGCGAGACCCACGCTCACCGGCTCCAGATT
TATCAGCAATAAACCAGCCAGCCGGAAGGGCCGAGCGCAGAAGTGGTCCTGCAACTTTATCCGCCTCCAT
CCAGTCTATTAATTGTTGCCGGGAAGCTAGAGTAAGTAGTTCGCCAGTTAATAGTTTGCGCAACGTTGTT
GCCATTGCTACAGGCATCGTGGTGTCACGCTCGTCGTTTGGTATGGCTTCATTCAGCTCCGGTTCCCAAC
GATCAAGGCGAGTTACATGATCCCCCATGTTGTGCAAAAAAGCGGTTAGCTCCTTCGGTCCTCCGATCGT
TGTCAGAAGTAAGTTGGCCGCAGTGTTATCACTCATGGTTATGGCAGCACTGCATAATTCTCTTACTGTC
ATGCCATCCGTAAGATGCTTTTCTGTGACTGGTGAGTACTCAACCAAGTCATTCTGAGAATAGTGTATGC
GGCGACCGAGTTGCTCTTGCCCGGCGTCAATACGGGATAATACCGCGCCACATAGCAGAACTTTAAAAGT
GCTCATCATTGGAAAACGTTCTTCGGGGCGAAAACTCTCAAGGATCTTACCGCTGTTGAGATCCAGTTCG
ATGTAACCCACTCGTGCACCCAACTGATCTTCAGCATCTTTTACTTTCACCAGCGTTTCTGGGTGAGCAA
AAACAGGAAGGCAAAATGCCGCAAAAAAGGGAATAAGGGCGACACGGAAATGTTGAATACTCATACTCTT
CCTTTTTCAATATTATTGAAGCATTTATCAGGGTTATTGTCTCATGAGCGGATACATATTTGAATGTATT
TAGAAAAATAAACAAATAGGGGTTCCGCGCACATTTCCCCGAAAAGTGCCACCTATAACTTCGTATAATG
TATGCTATACGAAGTTATTGACGTCCCCGAAAAGTGCCACCTGGGTCCTTTTCATCACGTGCTATAAAAA
TAATTATAATTTAAATTTTTTAATATAAATA
